>Addgene plasmid #142833 | TFORF1715 | addgene full sequence | sequence record 396025 | Addgene NGS Result
TTAATGTAGTCTTATGCAATACTCTTGTAGTCTTGCAACATGGTAACGATGAGTTAGCAACATGCCTTAC
AAGGAGAGAAAAAGCACCGTGCATGCCGATTGGTGGAAGTAAGGTGGTACGATCGTGCCTTATTAGGAAG
GCAACAGACGGGTCTGACATGGATTGGACGAACCACTGAATTGCCGCATTGCAGAGATATTGTATTTAAG
TGCCTAGCTCGATACATAAACGGGTCTCTCTGGTTAGACCAGATCTGAGCCTGGGAGCTCTCTGGCTAAC
TAGGGAACCCACTGCTTAAGCCTCAATAAAGCTTGCCTTGAGTGCTTCAAGTAGTGTGTGCCCGTCTGTT
GTGTGACTCTGGTAACTAGAGATCCCTCAGACCCTTTTAGTCAGTGTGGAAAATCTCTAGCAGTGGCGCC
CGAACAGGGACTTGAAAGCGAAAGGGAAACCAGAGGAGCTCTCTCGACGCAGGACTCGGCTTGCTGAAGC
GCGCACGGCAAGAGGCGAGGGGCGGCGACTGGTGAGTACGCCAAAAATTTTGACTAGCGGAGGCTAGAAG
GAGAGAGATGGGTGCGAGAGCGTCAGTATTAAGCGGGGGAGAATTAGATCGCGATGGGAAAAAATTCGGT
TAAGGCCAGGGGGAAAGAAAAAATATAAATTAAAACATATAGTATGGGCAAGCAGGGAGCTAGAACGATT
CGCAGTTAATCCTGGCCTGTTAGAAACATCAGAAGGCTGTAGACAAATACTGGGACAGCTACAACCATCC
CTTCAGACAGGATCAGAAGAACTTAGATCATTATATAATACAGTAGCAACCCTCTATTGTGTGCATCAAA
GGATAGAGATAAAAGACACCAAGGAAGCTTTAGACAAGATAGAGGAAGAGCAAAACAAAAGTAAGACCAC
CGCACAGCAAGCGGCCGCTGATCTTCAGACCTGGAGGAGGAGATATGAGGGACAATTGGAGAAGTGAATT
ATATAAATATAAAGTAGTAAAAATTGAACCATTAGGAGTAGCACCCACCAAGGCAAAGAGAAGAGTGGTG
CAGAGAGAAAAAAGAGCAGTGGGAATAGGAGCTTTGTTCCTTGGGTTCTTGGGAGCAGCAGGAAGCACTA
TGGGCGCAGCGTCAATGACGCTGACGGTACAGGCCAGACAATTATTGTCTGGTATAGTGCAGCAGCAGAA
CAATTTGCTGAGGGCTATTGAGGCGCAACAGCATCTGTTGCAACTCACAGTCTGGGGCATCAAGCAGCTC
CAGGCAAGAATCCTGGCTGTGGAAAGATACCTAAAGGATCAACAGCTCCTGGGGATTTGGGGTTGCTCTG
GAAAACTCATTTGCACCACTGCTGTGCCTTGGAATGCTAGTTGGAGTAATAAATCTCTGGAACAGATTTG
GAATCACACGACCTGGATGGAGTGGGACAGAGAAATTAACAATTACACAAGCTTAATACACTCCTTAATT
GAAGAATCGCAAAACCAGCAAGAAAAGAATGAACAAGAATTATTGGAATTAGATAAATGGGCAAGTTTGT
GGAATTGGTTTAACATAACAAATTGGCTGTGGTATATAAAATTATTCATAATGATAGTAGGAGGCTTGGT
AGGTTTAAGAATAGTTTTTGCTGTACTTTCTATAGTGAATAGAGTTAGGCAGGGATATTCACCATTATCG
TTTCAGACCCACCTCCCAACCCCGAGGGGACCCATGCATTGCATCTCAATTAGTCAGCAACCAGGTGTGG
AAAGTCCCCAGGCTCCCCAGCAGGCAGAAGTATGCAAAGCATGCGTCTCAATTAGTCAGCAACCATAGTC
CCGCCCCTAACTCCGCCCATCCCGCCCCTAACTCCGCCCAGTTCCGCCCATTCTCCGCCCCATGGCTGAC
TAATTTTTTTTATTTATGCAGAGGCCGAGGCCGCCTCGGCCTCTGAGCTATTCCAGAAGTAGTGAGGAGG
CTTTTTTGGAGGCCTAGGCTTTTGCAAAAAGCTTTCTAGAGGTACCACCGGAGCTTACCATGACCGAGTA
CAAGCCCACGGTGCGCCTCGCCACCCGCGACGACGTCCCCAGGGCCGTACGCACCCTCGCCGCCGCGTTC
GCCGACTACCCCGCCACGCGCCACACCGTCGATCCGGACCGCCACATCGAGCGGGTCACCGAGCTGCAAG
AACTCTTCCTCACGCGCGTCGGGCTCGACATCGGCAAGGTGTGGGTCGCGGACGACGGCGCCGCCGTGGC
GGTCTGGACCACGCCGGAGAGCGTCGAAGCGGGGGCGGTGTTCGCCGAGATCGGCCCGCGCATGGCCGAG
TTGAGCGGTTCCCGGCTGGCCGCGCAGCAACAGATGGAAGGCCTCCTGGCGCCGCACCGGCCCAAGGAGC
CCGCGTGGTTCCTGGCCACCGTCGGCGTCTCGCCCGACCACCAGGGCAAGGGTCTGGGCAGCGCCGTCGT
GCTCCCCGGAGTGGAGGCGGCCGAGCGCGCCGGGGTGCCCGCCTTCCTGGAGACCTCCGCGCCCCGCAAC
CTCCCCTTCTACGAGCGGCTCGGCTTCACCGTCACCGCCGACGTCGAGGTGCCCGAAGGACCGCGCACCT
GGTGCATGACCCGCAAGCCCGGTGCCAGTTAACGAATTCTAGATCTTGAGACAAATGGCAGTATTCATCC
ACAATTTTAAAAGAAAAGGGGGGATTGGGGGGTACAGTGCAGGGGAAAGAATAGTAGACATAATAGCAAC
AGACATACAAACTAAAGAATTACAAAAACAAATTACAAAAATTCAAAATTTTCGGGTTTATTACAGGGAC
AGCAGAGATCCACTTTGGCGCCGGCTCGAGGCCTGCAGGTGCAAAGATGGATAAAGTTTTAAACAGAGAG
GAATCTTTGCAGCTAATGGACCTTCTAGGTCTTGAAAGGAGTGGGAATTGGCTCCGGTGCCCGTCAGTGG
GCAGAGCGCACATCGCCCACAGTCCCCGAGAAGTTGGGGGGAGGGGTCGGCAATTGAACCGGTGCCTAGA
GAAGGTGGCGCGGGGTAAACTGGGAAAGTGATGTCGTGTACTGGCTCCGCCTTTTTCCCGAGGGTGGGGG
AGAACCGTATATAAGTGCAGTAGTCGCCGTGAACGTTCTTTTTCGCAACGGGTTTGCCGCCAGAACACAG
GTAAGTGCCGTGTGTGGTTCCCGCGGGCCTGGCCTCTTTACGGGTTATGGCCCTTGCGTGCCTTGAATTA
CTTCCACCTGGCTGCAGTACGTGATTCTTGATCCCGAGCTTCGGGTTGGAAGTGGGTGGGAGAGTTCGAG
GCCTTGCGCTTAAGGAGCCCCTTCGCCTCGTGCTTGAGTTGAGGCCTGGCCTGGGCGCTGGGGCCGCCGC
GTGCGAATCTGGTGGCACCTTCGCGCCTGTCTCGCTGCTTTCGATAAGTCTCTAGCCATTTAAAATTTTT
GATGACCTGCTGCGACGCTTTTTTTCTGGCAAGATAGTCTTGTAAATGCGGGCCAAGATCTGCACACTGG
TATTTCGGTTTTTGGGGCCGCGGGCGGCGACGGGGCCCGTGCGTCCCAGCGCACATGTTCGGCGAGGCGG
GGCCTGCGAGCGCGGCCACCGAGAATCGGACGGGGGTAGTCTCAAGCTGGCCGGCCTGCTCTGGTGCCTG
GCCTCGCGCCGCCGTGTATCGCCCCGCCCTGGGCGGCAAGGCTGGCCCGGTCGGCACCAGTTGCGTGAGC
GGAAAGATGGCCGCTTCCCGGCCCTGCTGCAGGGAGCTCAAAATGGAGGACGCGGCGCTCGGGAGAGCGG
GCGGGTGAGTCACCCACACAAAGGAAAAGGGCCTTTCCGTCCTCAGCCGTCGCTTCATGTGACTCCACGG
AGTACCGGGCGCCGTCCAGGCACCTCGATTAGTTCTCGAGCTTTTGGAGTACGTCGTCTTTAGGTTGGGG
GGAGGGGTTTTATGCGATGGAGTTTCCCCACACTGAGTGGGTGGAGACTGAAGTTAGGCCAGCTTGGCAC
TTGATGTAATTCTCCTTGGAATTTGCCCTTTTTGAGTTTGGATCTTGGTTCATTCTCAAGCCTCAGACAG
TGGTTCAAAGTTTTTTTCTTCCATTTCAGGTGTCGTGAGGCTAGCACCGCCACCATGTCCAGCACACCAC
ATGACCCCTTCTATTCTTCTCCTTTCGGCCCATTTTATAGGAGGCATACACCATACATGGTACAGCCAGA
GTACCGAATCTATGAGATGAACAAGAGACTGCAGTCTCGCACAGAGGATAGTGACAACCTCTGGTGGGAC
GCCTTTGCCACTGAATTTTTTGAAGATGACGCCACATTAACCCTTTCATTTTGTTTGGAAGATGGACCAA
AGCGATACACTATCGGCAGGACCCTCATCCCCCGTTACTTTAGCACTGTGTTTGAAGGAGGGGTGACCGA
CCTGTATTACATTCTCAAACACTCGAAAGAGTCATACCACAACTCATCCATCACGGTGGACTGCGACCAG
TGTACCATGGTCACCCAGCACGGGAAGCCCATGTTTACCAAGGTATGTACAGAAGGCAGACTGATCTTGG
AGTTCACCTTTGATGATCTCATGAGAATCAAAACATGGCACTTTACCATTAGACAATACCGAGAGTTAGT
CCCGAGAAGCATCCTAGCCATGCATGCACAAGATCCTCAGGTCCTGGATCAGCTGTCCAAAAACATCACC
AGGATGGGGCTAACAAACTTCACCCTCAACTACCTCAGGTTGTGTGTAATATTGGAGCCAATGCAGGAAC
TGATGTCGAGACATAAAACTTACAACCTCAGTCCCCGAGACTGCCTGAAGACCTGCTTGTTTCAGAAGTG
GCAGAGGATGGTGGCTCCGCCAGCAGAACCCACAAGGCAACCAACAACCAAACGGAGAAAAAGGAAAAAT
TCCACCAGCAGCACTTCCAACAGCAGCGCTGGGAACAATGCAAACAGCACTGGCAGCAAGAAGAAGACCA
CAGCTGCAAACCTGAGTCTGTCCAGTCAGGTACCTGATGTGATGGTGGTAGGAGAGCCAACTCTGATGGG
AGGTGAGTTTGGGGACGAGGACGAAAGGCTAATCACTAGATTAGAAAACACGCAATATGATGCGGCCAAC
GGCATGGACGACGAGGAGGACTTCAACAATTCACCCGCGCTGGGGAACAACAGCCCGTGGAACAGTAAAC
CTCCCGCCACTCAAGAGACCAAATCAGAAAACCCCCCACCCCAGGCTTCCCAATAGTAATGAACTAGTCC
GTAACTTGAAAGTATTTCGATTTCTTGGCTTTATATATCTTGTGGAAAGGACGATGATCCCTCAGCGATT
CCGCACTTACGCGTTAAGTCGACAATCAACCTCTGGATTACAAAATTTGTGAAAGATTGACTGGTATTCT
TAACTATGTTGCTCCTTTTACGCTATGTGGATACGCTGCTTTAATGCCTTTGTATCATGCTATTGCTTCC
CGTATGGCTTTCATTTTCTCCTCCTTGTATAAATCCTGGTTGCTGTCTCTTTATGAGGAGTTGTGGCCCG
TTGTCAGGCAACGTGGCGTGGTGTGCACTGTGTTTGCTGACGCAACCCCCACTGGTTGGGGCATTGCCAC
CACCTGTCAGCTCCTTTCCGGGACTTTCGCTTTCCCCCTCCCTATTGCCACGGCGGAACTCATCGCCGCC
TGCCTTGCCCGCTGCTGGACAGGGGCTCGGCTGTTGGGCACTGACAATTCCGTGGTGTTGTCGGGGAAAT
CATCGTCCTTTCCTTGGCTGCTCGCCTGTGTTGCCACCTGGATTCTGCGCGGGACGTCCTTCTGCTACGT
CCCTTCGGCCCTCAATCCAGCGGACCTTCCTTCCCGCGGCCTGCTGCCGGCTCTGCGGCCTCTTCCGCGT
CTTCGCCTTCGCCCTCAGACGAGTCGGATCTCCCTTTGGGCCGCCTCCCCGCGTCGACTTTAAGACCAAT
GACTTACAAGGCAGCTGTAGATCTTAGCCACTTTTTAAAAGAAAAGGGGGGACTGGAAGGGCTAATTCAC
TCCCAACGAAGACAAGATCTGCTTTTTGCTTGTACTGGGTCTCTCTGGTTAGACCAGATCTGAGCCTGGG
AGCTCTCTGGCTAACTAGGGAACCCACTGCTTAAGCCTCAATAAAGCTTGCCTTGAGTGCTTCAAGTAGT
GTGTGCCCGTCTGTTGTGTGACTCTGGTAACTAGAGATCCCTCAGACCCTTTTAGTCAGTGTGGAAAATC
TCTAGCAGTACGTATAGTAGTTCATGTCATCTTATTATTCAGTATTTATAACTTGCAAAGAAATGAATAT
CAGAGAGTGAGAGGAACTTGTTTATTGCAGCTTATAATGGTTACAAATAAAGCAATAGCATCACAAATTT
CACAAATAAAGCATTTTTTTCACTGCATTCTAGTTGTGGTTTGTCCAAACTCATCAATGTATCTTATCAT
GTCTGGCTCTAGCTATCCCGCCCCTAACTCCGCCCATCCCGCCCCTAACTCCGCCCAGTTCCGCCCATTC
TCCGCCCCATGGCTGACTAATTTTTTTTATTTATGCAGAGGCCGAGGCCGCCTCGGCCTCTGAGCTATTC
CAGAAGTAGTGAGGAGGCTTTTTTGGAGGCCTAGGGACGTACCCAATTCGCCCTATAGTGAGTCGTATTA
CGCGCGCTCACTGGCCGTCGTTTTACAACGTCGTGACTGGGAAAACCCTGGCGTTACCCAACTTAATCGC
CTTGCAGCACATCCCCCTTTCGCCAGCTGGCGTAATAGCGAAGAGGCCCGCACCGATCGCCCTTCCCAAC
AGTTGCGCAGCCTGAATGGCGAATGGG
[124 nt withheld, positions 6818-6941]
C
[91 nt withheld, positions 6943-7033]
A
[49 nt withheld, positions 7035-7083]
CCTTTGACGTTGGAGTCCACGTTCTTT
[37 nt withheld, positions 7111-7147]
ACCCTATCTCGGTCTATTCTTTTGATTTATAAGGGATTTTGCCGATTTCGGCCTATTGGTTAAAAAATGA
GCTGATTTAACAAAAATTTAACGCGAATTTTAACAAAATATTAACGCTTACAATTTAGGTGGCACTTTTC
GGGGAAATGTGCGCGGAACCCCTATTTGTTTATTTTTCTAAATACATTCAAATATGTATCCGCTCATGAG
ACAATAACCCTGATAAATGCTTCAATAATATTGAAAAAGGAAGAGTATGAGTATTCAACATTTCCGTGTC
GCCCTTATTCCCTTTTTTGCGGCATTTTGCCTTCCTGTTTTTGCTCACCCAGAAACGCTGGTGAAAGTAA
AAGATGCTGAAGATCAGTTGGGTGCACGAGTGGGTTACATCGAACTGGATCTCAACAGCGGTAAGATCCT
TGAGAGTTTTCGCCCCGAAGAACGTTTTCCAATGATGAGCACTTTTAAAGTTCTGCTATGTGGCGCGGTA
TTATCCCGTATTGACGCCGGGCAAGAGCAACTCGGTCGCCGCATACACTATTCTCAGAATGACTTGGTTG
AGTACTCACCAGTCACAGAAAAGCATCTTACGGATGGCATGACAGTAAGAGAATTATGCAGTGCTGCCAT
AACCATGAGTGATAACACTGCGGCCAACTTACTTCTGACAACGATCGGAGGACCGAAGGAGCTAACCGCT
TTTTTGCACAACATGGGGGATCATGTAACTCGCCTTGATCGTTGGGAACCGGAGCTGAATGAAGCCATAC
CAAACGACGAGCGTGACACCACGATGCCTGTAGCAATGGCAACAACGTTGCGCAAACTATTAACTGGCGA
ACTACTTACTCTAGCTTCCCGGCAACAATTAATAGACTGGATGGAGGCGGATAAAGTTGCAGGACCACTT
CTGCGCTCGGCCCTTCCGGCTGGCTGGTTTATTGCTGATAAATCTGGAGCCGGTGAGCGTGGGTCTCGCG
GTATCATTGCAGCACTGGGGCCAGATGGTAAGCCCTCCCGTATCGTAGTTATCTACACGACGGGGAGTCA
GGCAACTATGGATGAACGAAATAGACAGATCGCTGAGATAGGTGCCTCACTGATTAAGCATTGGTAACTG
TCAGACCAAGTTTACTCATATATACTTTAGATTGATTTAAAACTTCATTTTTAATTTAAAAGGATCTAGG
TGAAGATCCTTTTTGATAATCTCATGACCAAAATCCCTTAACGTGAGTTTTCGTTCCACTGAGCGTCAGA
CCCCGTAGAAAAGATCAAAGGATCTTCTTGAGATCCTTTTTTTCTGCGCGTAATCTGCTGCTTGCAAACA
AAAAAACCACCGCTACCAGCGGTGGTTTGTTTGCCGGATCAAGAGCTACCAACTCTTTTTCCGAAGGTAA
CTGGCTTCAGCAGAGCGCAGATACCAAATACTGTTCTTCTAGTGTAGCCGTAGTTAGGCCACCACTTCAA
GAACTCTGTAGCACCGCCTACATACCTCGCTCTGCTAATCCTGTTACCAGTGGCTGCTGCCAGTGGCGAT
AAGTCGTGTCTTACCGGGTTGGACTCAAGACGATAGTTACCGGATAAGGCGCAGCGGTCGGGCTGAACGG
GGGGTTCGTGCACACAGCCCAGCTTGGAGCGAACGACCTACACCGAACTGAGATACCTACAGCGTGAGCT
ATGAGAAAGCGCCACGCTTCCCGAAGGGAGAAAGGCGGACAGGTATCCGGTAAGCGGCAGGGTCGGAACA
GGAGAGCGCACGAGGGAGCTTCCAGGGGGAAACGCCTGGTATCTTTATAGTCCTGTCGGGTTTCGCCACC
TCTGACTTGAGCGTCGATTTTTGTGATGCTCGTCAGGGGGGCGGAGCCTATGGAAAAACGCCAGCAACGC
GGCCTTTTTACGGTTCCTGGCCTTTTGCTGGCCTTTTGCTCACATGTTCTTTCCTGCGTTATCCCCTGAT
TCTGTGGATAACCGTATTACCGCCTTTGAGTGAGCTGATACCGCTCGCCGCAGCCGAACGACCGAGCGCA
GCGAGTCAGTGAGCGAGGAAGCGGAAGAGCGCCCAATACGCAAACCGCCTCTCCCCGCGCGTTGGCCGAT
TCATTAATGCAGCTGGCACGACAGGTTTCCCGACTGGAAAGCGGGCAGTGAGCGCAACGCAATTAATGTG
AGTTAGCTCACTCATTAGGCACCCCAGGCTTTACACTTTATGCTTCCGGCTCGTATGTTGTGTGGAATTG
TGAGCGGATAACAATTTCACACAGGAAACAGCTATGACCATGATTACGCCAAGCGCGCAATTAACCCTCA
CTAAAGGGAACAAAAGCTGGAGCTGCAAGC
Features (pLannotate 1.2.2; 31 found; start..end, strand, type, name):
      5..231     +  promoter       RSV promoter: Rous sarcoma virus enhancer/promoter
    232..412     +  LTR            5' LTR (truncated): truncated 5' long terminal repeat (LTR) from HIV-1
    459..584     +  misc_feature   HIV-1 Ψ: packaging signal of human immunodeficiency virus type 1
    568..931     +  CDS            HIV-1 gag (fragment): gag protein from human immunodeficiency virus 1; gag
   1077..1310    +  misc_feature   RRE: The Rev response element (RRE) of HIV-1 allows for Rev-dependent mRNA export from the nucleus to the cytoplasm.
   1687..1713    +  CDS            Rev (fragment): human immunodeficiency virus 1 (HIV-1) Rev protein; rev; enhances nuclear export of unspliced and incompletely spliced viral mRNAs
   1720..1743    +  promoter       SV40 promoter (fragment): SV40 early promoter
   1744..1815    +  promoter       SV40 promoter (fragment): SV40 enhancer and early promoter
   1839..1974    +  rep_origin     SV40 ori: SV40 origin of replication
   2020..2616    +  CDS            PuroR (fragment): puromycin N-acetyltransferase; pac from Streptomyces; confers resistance to puromycin
   2665..2782    +  misc_feature   cPPT/CTS: central polypurine tract and central termination sequence of HIV-1
   2847..2913    +  CDS            small t antigen (fragment): SV40 (simian virus 40) small t antigen
   2920..4098    +  promoter       EF-1α promoter: strong constitutive promoter for human elongation factor EF-1α
   4115..5233    +  CDS            LDB2: LDB2_HUMAN - Also known as CLIM1. Experimental evidence at protein level: Swiss-Prot protein existence level 1. Binds to the LIM domain of a wide variety of LIM domain- containing transcription factors. From Homo sapiens (Human).
   5249..5302    +  promoter       U6 promoter (fragment): RNA polymerase III promoter for human U6 snRNA
   5344..5932    +  misc_feature   WPRE: woodchuck hepatitis virus posttranscriptional regulatory element
   5983..6002    +  misc_feature   cPPT/CTS (fragment): central polypurine tract and central termination sequence of HIV-1
   6004..6237    +  LTR            3' LTR (ΔU3): self-inactivating 3' long terminal repeat (LTR) from HIV-1
   6315..6436    +  polyA_signal   SV40 poly(A) signal: SV40 polyadenylation signal
   6476..6611    +  rep_origin     SV40 ori: SV40 origin of replication
   6632..6650    -  promoter       T7 promoter: promoter for bacteriophage T7 RNA polymerase
   6658..6813    +  CDS            lacZα (fragment): LacZα fragment of β-galactosidase; lacZ fragment
   6818..7246    +  rep_origin     f1 ori (sequence partly withheld): f1 bacteriophage origin of replication; arrow indicates direction of (+) strand synthesis
   7299..7403    +  promoter       AmpR promoter: bla
   7404..8264    +  CDS            AmpR: β-lactamase; bla; confers resistance to ampicillin, carbenicillin, and related antibiotics
   8435..9023    +  rep_origin     ori: high-copy-number ColE1/pMB1/pBR322/pUC origin of replication
   9206..9298    +  CDS            lacI (fragment): lac repressor; lacI; The lac repressor binds to the lac operator to inhibit transcription in E. coli. This inhibition can be relieved by adding lactose or isopropyl-β-D-thiogalactopyranoside (IPTG).
   9311..9332    +  protein_bind   CAP binding site: CAP binding activates transcription in the presence of cAMP. E. coli catabolite activator protein
   9347..9377    +  promoter       lac promoter: promoter for the E. coli lac operon
   9385..9401    +  protein_bind   lac operator: The lac repressor binds to the lac operator to inhibit transcription in E. coli. This inhibition can be relieved by adding lactose or isopropyl-β-D-thiogalactopyranoside (IPTG). lac repressor encoded by lacI
   9446..9464    +  promoter       T3 promoter: promoter for bacteriophage T3 RNA polymerase
