[The description below was written by a language model from this plasmid's Addgene catalogue record and pLannotate feature annotations shown in this document.]
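Description:
TFORF1715 is a lentiviral mammalian expression plasmid built on the pLX_TRC317 backbone and carrying the human LDB2 (CLIM1) open reading frame. It belongs to a barcoded collection of transcription factor ORFs intended for pooled overexpression screens. LDB2 encodes a LIM-domain-binding protein that associates with a wide range of LIM-domain transcription factors. The sequenced record is about 9.5 kb. In bacteria the plasmid is maintained through a high-copy ColE1/pUC-type origin and selected with ampicillin via β-lactamase. An f1 origin and remnants of a lacZα/lac promoter cloning region flanked by T3 and T7 promoters are also present in the backbone.

The viral portion has a third-generation, self-inactivating layout. An RSV promoter drives a truncated HIV-1 5' LTR, followed by the Ψ packaging signal with a partial gag sequence, the RRE for Rev-dependent nuclear export, and a cPPT/CTS element. It ends with a ΔU3 3' LTR and an SV40 polyadenylation signal. Within the proviral region, an SV40 early promoter/origin drives puromycin N-acetyltransferase for selecting transduced cells. Downstream, the EF-1α promoter drives constitutive expression of the LDB2 coding sequence, and a WPRE follows to enhance transcript stability and expression. The catalogue entry describes a unique 24-bp barcode that allows the ORF to be identified in pooled experiments. The barcode is not annotated as a feature. Short hits such as the U6 promoter, small t antigen and Rev fragments are probably partial matches to linker or backbone sequence rather than functional parts. The depositor notes that the ORF was synthesised and that the plasmid may be prone to recombination.
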