Addgene plasmid #142833: TFORF1715
Purpose: Lentiviral vector for overexpressing transcription factor ORFs with unique 24-bp barcodes. Barcodes facilitate identification of transcription factors in pooled screens.
Depositing lab: Feng Zhang. Depositing organization: Broad Institute. Publication: A transcription factor atlas of directed differentiation. Joung J, Ma S, Tay T, Geiger-Schuller KR, Kirchgatterer PC, Verdine VK, Guo B, Arias-Garcia MA, Allen WE, Singh A, Kuksenko O, Abudayyeh OO, Gootenberg JS, Fu Z, Macrae RK, Buenrostro JD, Regev A, Zhang F. Cell. 2023 Jan 5;186(1):209-229.e26. doi: 10.1016/j.cell.2022.11.026. PubMed 36608654.
Backbone
  Vector backbone: pLX_TRC317
  Backbone manufacturer: Broad Institute Genetic Perturbation Platform
  Backbone size w/o insert (bp): 8264
  Vector type: Mammalian Expression, Lentiviral
  Selectable markers: Puromycin
Growth in bacteria
  Bacterial resistance: Ampicillin, 100 μg/mL
  Growth temperature: 37°C
  Growth strain: NEB Stable
  Copy number: High Copy
Gene/Insert
  Gene/Insert name: LDB2
  Species: H. sapiens (human)
  Insert size (bp): 1223
  Entrez Gene: LDB2 (a.k.a. LDB1, CLIM1)
  Promoter: EF1a
  Cloning method: Unknown
  Sequencing primers: 5′ GGGTGGAGACTGAAGTTAGGCCAG; 3′ CACATAGCGTAAAAGGAGCAACATAG
Terms and licenses: Academic/Nonprofit Terms; Industry Terms: Not Available to Industry
Depositor comments: NM_001290,ENST00000304523 . The transcription factor ORF portion of this plasmid was synthesized by Genewiz. Please test multiple small colonies in case of plasmid recombination. To make this collection available in a timely manner, a portion of this collection was not fully sequenced by Addgene. If an Addgene verified full plasmid sequence is not available, please contact us prior to placing an order to request the full sequence.
How to cite: TFORF1715 was a gift from Feng Zhang (Addgene plasmid # 142833 ; http://n2t.net/addgene:142833 ; RRID:Addgene_142833)
