>Addgene plasmid #142833 | TFORF1715 | depositor partial sequence | sequence record 280637 | Insert
ACCGCCACCATGTCCAGCACACCACATGACCCCTTCTATTCTTCTCCTTTCGGCCCATTTTATAGGAGGC
ATACACCATACATGGTACAGCCAGAGTACCGAATCTATGAGATGAACAAGAGACTGCAGTCTCGCACAGA
GGATAGTGACAACCTCTGGTGGGACGCCTTTGCCACTGAATTTTTTGAAGATGACGCCACATTAACCCTT
TCATTTTGTTTGGAAGATGGACCAAAGCGATACACTATCGGCAGGACCCTCATCCCCCGTTACTTTAGCA
CTGTGTTTGAAGGAGGGGTGACCGACCTGTATTACATTCTCAAACACTCGAAAGAGTCATACCACAACTC
ATCCATCACGGTGGACTGCGACCAGTGTACCATGGTCACCCAGCACGGGAAGCCCATGTTTACCAAGGTA
TGTACAGAAGGCAGACTGATCTTGGAGTTCACCTTTGATGATCTCATGAGAATCAAAACATGGCACTTTA
CCATTAGACAATACCGAGAGTTAGTCCCGAGAAGCATCCTAGCCATGCATGCACAAGATCCTCAGGTCCT
GGATCAGCTGTCCAAAAACATCACCAGGATGGGGCTAACAAACTTCACCCTCAACTACCTCAGGTTGTGT
GTAATATTGGAGCCAATGCAGGAACTGATGTCGAGACATAAAACTTACAACCTCAGTCCCCGAGACTGCC
TGAAGACCTGCTTGTTTCAGAAGTGGCAGAGGATGGTGGCTCCGCCAGCAGAACCCACAAGGCAACCAAC
AACCAAACGGAGAAAAAGGAAAAATTCCACCAGCAGCACTTCCAACAGCAGCGCTGGGAACAATGCAAAC
AGCACTGGCAGCAAGAAGAAGACCACAGCTGCAAACCTGAGTCTGTCCAGTCAGGTACCTGATGTGATGG
TGGTAGGAGAGCCAACTCTGATGGGAGGTGAGTTTGGGGACGAGGACGAAAGGCTAATCACTAGATTAGA
AAACACGCAATATGATGCGGCCAACGGCATGGACGACGAGGAGGACTTCAACAATTCACCCGCGCTGGGG
AACAACAGCCCGTGGAACAGTAAACCTCCCGCCACTCAAGAGACCAAATCAGAAAACCCCCCACCCCAGG
CTTCCCAATAGTAATGAACTAGTCCGTAACTTGAAAGTATTTCGATTTCTTGGCTTTATATATCTTGTGG
AAAGGACGATGATCCCTCAGCGATTCCGCACTT
