>Addgene plasmid #142833 | TFORF1715 | depositor partial sequence | sequence record 280638 | Barcode
TGATCCCTCAGCGATTCCGCACTT
